>Addgene plasmid #210905 | pFBOH-MHL_ARPC1B:1-372 | addgene full sequence | sequence record 426138 | Addgene NGS Result
GTGCTGCTGGCTGCCGGCTCCTGTGACTTCAAGTGTCGGATCTTTTCAGCCTACATCAAGGAGGTGGAGG
AACGGCCGGCACCCACCCCGTGGGGCTCCAAGATGCCCTTTGGGGAACTGATGTTCGAATCCAGCAGTAG
CTGCGGCTGGGTACATGGCGTCTGTTTCTCAGCCAGCGGGAGCCGCGTGGCCTGGGTAAGCCACGACAGC
ACCGTCTGCCTGGCTGATGCCGACAAGAAGATGGCCGTCGCGACTCTGGCCTCTGAAACACTACCACTGC
TGGCGCTGACCTTCATCACAGACAACAGCCTGGTGGCAGCGGGCCACGACTGCTTCCCGGTGCTGTTCAC
CTATGACGCCGCCGCGGGGATGCTGAGCTTCGGCGGGCGGCTGGACGTTCCTAAGCAGAGCTCGCAGCGT
GGCTTGACGGCCCGCGAGCGCTTCCAGAACCTGGACAAGAAGGCGAGCTCCGAGGGTGGCACGGCTGCGG
GCGCGGGCCTAGACTCGCTGCACAAGAACAGCGTCAGCCAGATCTCGGTGCTCAGCGGCGGCAAGGCCAA
GTGCTCGCAGTTCTGCACCACTGGCATGGATGGCGGCATGAGTATCTGGGATGTGAAGAGCTTGGAGTCA
GCCTTGAAGGACCTCAAGATCAAATGATGACGAAGCTTGTCGAGAAGTACTAGAGGATCATAATCAGCCA
TACCACATTTGTAGAGGTTTTACTTGCTTTAAAAAACCTCCCACACCTCCCCCTGAACCTGAAACATAAA
ATGAATGCAATTGTTGTTGTTAACTTGTTTATTGCAGCTTATAATGGTTACAAATAAAGCAATAGCATCA
CAAATTTCACAAATAAAGCATTTTTTTCACTGCATTCTAGTTGTGGTTTGTCCAAACTCATCAATGTATC
TTATCATGTCTGGATCTGATCACTGATATCGCCTAGGAGATCCGAACCAGATAAGTGAAATCTAGTTCCA
AACTATTTTGTCATTTTTAATTTTCGTATTAGCTTACGACGCTACACCCAGTTCCCATCTATTTTGTCAC
TCTTCCCTAAATAATCCTTAAAAACTCCATTTCCACCCCTCCCAGTTCCCAACTATTTTGTCCGCCCACA
GCGGGGCATTTTTCTTCCTGTTATGTTTTTAATCAAACATCCTGCCAACTCCATGTGACAAACCGTCATC
TTCGGCTACTTTTTCTCTGTCACAGAATGAAAATTTTTCTGTCATCTCTTCGTTATTAATGTTTGTAATT
GACTGAATATCAACGCTTATTTGCAGCCTGAATGGCGAATGGG
[124 nt withheld, positions 1304-1427]
C
[91 nt withheld, positions 1429-1519]
A
[49 nt withheld, positions 1521-1569]
CCTTTGACGTTGGAGTCCACGTTCTT
[37 nt withheld, positions 1596-1632]
ACCCTATCTCGGTCTATTCTTTTGATTTATAAGGGATTTTGCCGATTTCGGCCTATTGGTTAAAAAATGA
GCTGATTTAACAAAAATTTAACGCGAATTTTAACAAAATATTAACGCTTACAATTTAGGTGGCACTTTTC
GGGGAAATGTGCGCGGAACCCCTATTTGTTTATTTTTCTAAATACATTCAAATATGTATCCGCTCATGAG
ACAATAACCCTGATAAATGCTTCAATAATATTGAAAAAGGAAGAGTATGAGTATTCAACATTTCCGTGTC
GCCCTTATTCCCTTTTTTGCGGCATTTTGCCTTCCTGTTTTTGCTCACCCAGAAACGCTGGTGAAAGTAA
AAGATGCTGAAGATCAGTTGGGTGCACGAGTGGGTTACATCGAACTGGATCTCAACAGCGGTAAGATCCT
TGAGAGTTTTCGCCCCGAAGAACGTTTTCCAATGATGAGCACTTTTAAAGTTCTGCTATGTGGCGCGGTA
TTATCCCGTATTGACGCCGGGCAAGAGCAACTCGGTCGCCGCATACACTATTCTCAGAATGACTTGGTTG
AGTACTCACCAGTCACAGAAAAGCATCTTACGGATGGCATGACAGTAAGAGAATTATGCAGTGCTGCCAT
AACCATGAGTGATAACACTGCGGCCAACTTACTTCTGACAACGATCGGAGGACCGAAGGAGCTAACCGCT
TTTTTGCACAACATGGGGGATCATGTAACTCGCCTTGATCGTTGGGAACCGGAGCTGAATGAAGCCATAC
CAAACGACGAGCGTGACACCACGATGCCTGTAGCAATGGCAACAACGTTGCGCAAACTATTAACTGGCGA
ACTACTTACTCTAGCTTCCCGGCAACAATTAATAGACTGGATGGAGGCGGATAAAGTTGCAGGACCACTT
CTGCGCTCGGCCCTTCCGGCTGGCTGGTTTATTGCTGATAAATCTGGAGCCGGTGAGCGTGGGTCTCGCG
GTATCATTGCAGCACTGGGGCCAGATGGTAAGCCCTCCCGTATCGTAGTTATCTACACGACGGGGAGTCA
GGCAACTATGGATGAACGAAATAGACAGATCGCTGAGATAGGTGCCTCACTGATTAAGCATTGGTAACTG
TCAGACCAAGTTTACTCATATATACTTTAGATTGATTTAAAACTTCATTTTTAATTTAAAAGGATCTAGG
TGAAGATCCTTTTTGATAATCTCATGACCAAAATCCCTTAACGTGAGTTTTCGTTCCACTGAGCGTCAGA
CCCCGTAGAAAAGATCAAAGGATCTTCTTGAGATCCTTTTTTTCTGCGCGTAATCTGCTGCTTGCAAACA
AAAAAACCACCGCTACCAGCGGTGGTTTGTTTGCCGGATCAAGAGCTACCAACTCTTTTTCCGAAGGTAA
CTGGCTTCAGCAGAGCGCAGATACCAAATACTGTTCTTCTAGTGTAGCCGTAGTTAGGCCACCACTTCAA
GAACTCTGTAGCACCGCCTACATACCTCGCTCTGCTAATCCTGTTACCAGTGGCTGCTGCCAGTGGCGAT
AAGTCGTGTCTTACCGGGTTGGACTCAAGACGATAGTTACCGGATAAGGCGCAGCGGTCGGGCTGAACGG
GGGGTTCGTGCACACAGCCCAGCTTGGAGCGAACGACCTACACCGAACTGAGATACCTACAGCGTGAGCT
ATGAGAAAGCGCCACGCTTCCCGAAGGGAGAAAGGCGGACAGGTATCCGGTAAGCGGCAGGGTCGGAACA
GGAGAGCGCACGAGGGAGCTTCCAGGGGGAAACGCCTGGTATCTTTATAGTCCTGTCGGGTTTCGCCACC
TCTGACTTGAGCGTCGATTTTTGTGATGCTCGTCAGGGGGGCGGAGCCTATGGAAAAACGCCAGCAACGC
GGCCTTTTTACGGTTCCTGGCCTTTTGCTGGCCTTTTGCTCACATGTTCTTTCCTGCGTTATCCCCTGAT
TCTGTGGATAACCGTATTACCGCCTTTGAGTGAGCTGATACCGCTCGCCGCAGCCGAACGACCGAGCGCA
GCGAGTCAGTGAGCGAGGAAGCGGAAGAGCGCCTGATGCGGTATTTTCTCCTTACGCATCTGTGCGGTAT
TTCACACCGCATAGACCAGCCGCGTAACCTGGCAAAATCGGTTACGGTTGAGTAATAAATGGATGCCCTG
CGTAAGCGGGTGTGGGCGGACAATAAAGTCTTAAACTGAACAAAATAGATCTAAACTATGACAATAAAGT
CTTAAACTAGACAGAATAGTTGTAAACTGAAATCAGTCCAGTTATGCTGTGAAAAAGCATACTGGACTTT
TGTTATGGCTAAAGCAAACTCTTCATTTTCTGAAGTGCAAATTGCCCGTCGTATTAAAGAGGGGCGTGGC
CAAGGGCATGGTAAAGACTATATTCGCGGCGTTGTGACAATTTACCGAACAACTCCGCGGCCGGGAAGCC
GATCTCGGCTTGAACGAATTGTTAGGTGGCGGTACTTGGGTCGATATCAAAGTGCATCACTTCTTCCCGT
ATGCCCAACTTTGTATAGAGAGCCACTGCGGGATCGTCACCGTAATCTGCTTGCACGTAGATCACATAAG
CACCAAGCGCGTTGGCCTCATGCTTGAGCAGATTGATGAGCGCGGTGGCAATGCCCTGCCTCCGGTGCTC
GCCGGAGACTGCGAGATCATAGATATAGATCTCACTACGCGGCTGCTCAAACTTGGGCAGAACGTAAGCC
GCGAGAGCGCCAACAACCGCTTCTTGGTCGAAGGCAGCAAGCGCGATGAATGTCTTACTACGGAGCAAGT
TCCCGAGGTAATCGGAGTCCGGCTGATGTTGGGAGTAGGTGGCTACGTCTCCGAACTCACGACCGAAAAG
ATCAAGAGCAGCCCGCATGGATTTGACTTGGTCAGGGCCGAGCCTACATGTGCGAATGATGCCCATACTT
GAGCCACCTAACTTTGTTTTAGGGCGACTGCCCTGCTGCGTAACATCGTTGCTGCTCCATAACATCAAAC
ATCGACCCACGGCGTAACGCGCTTGCTGCTTGGATGCCCGAGGCATAGACTGTACAAAAAAACAGTCATA
ACAAGCCATGAAAACCGCCACTGCGCCGTTACCACCGCTGCGTTCGGTCAAGGTTCTGGACCAGTTGCGT
GAGCGCATACGCTACTTGCATTACAGTTTACGAACCGAACAGGCTTATGTCAACTGGGTTCGTGCCTTCA
TCCGTTTCCACGGTGTGCGTCACCCGGCAACCTTGGGCAGCAGCGAAGTCGAGGCATTTCTGTCCTGGCT
GGCGAACGAGCGCAAGGTTTCGGTCTCCACGCATCGTCAGGCATTGGCGGCCTTGCTGTTCTTCTACGGC
AAGGTGCTGTGCACGGATCTGCCCTGGCTTCAGGAGATCGGAAGACCTCGGCCGTCGCGGCGCTTGCCGG
TGGTGCTGACCCCGGATGAAGTGGTTCGCATCCTCGGTTTTCTGGAAGGCGAGCATCGTTTGTTCGCCCA
GGACTCTAGCTATAGTTCTAGTGGTTGGCTACGTATACTCCGGAATATTAATAGATCATGGAGATAATTA
AAATGATAACCATCTCGCAAATAAATAAGTATTTTACTGTTTTCGTAACAGTTTTGTAATAAAAAAACCT
ATAAATATTCCGGATTATTCATACCGTCCCACCATCGGGCGCGGATCTCGGTCCGAAAACCATGCATCAT
CATCATCATCACAGCAGCGGCAGAGAAAACTTGTATTTCCAGGGCATGGCCTACCACAGCTTCCTGGTGG
AGCCCATCAGCTGCCACGCCTGGAACAAGGACCGCACCCAGATTGCCATCTGCCCCAACAACCATGAGGT
GCATATCTATGAAAAGAGCGGTGCCAAATGGACCAAGGTGCACGAGCTCAAGGAGCACAACGGGCAGGTG
ACAGGCATCGACTGGGCCCCCGAGAGTAACCGTATTGTGACCTGCGGCACAGACCGCAACGCCTACGTGT
GGACGCTGAAGGGCCGCACATGGAAGCCCACGCTGGTCATCCTGCGGATCAACCGGGCTGCCCGCTGCGT
GCGCTGGGCCCCCAACGAGAACAAGTTTGCTGTGGGCAGCGGCTCTCGTGTGATCTCCATCTGTTATTTC
GAGCAGGAGAATGACTGGTGGGTTTGCAAGCACATCAAGAAGCCCATCCGCTCCACCGTCCTCAGCCTGG
ACTGGCACCCCAACAAT
Features (pLannotate 1.2.2; 16 found; start..end, strand, type, name):
    686..769     +  CDS            large T antigen (fragment): large T antigen from SV40 (simian virus 40)
    792..926     +  polyA_signal   SV40 poly(A) signal: SV40 polyadenylation signal
    955..1120    -  mobile_element Tn7L: mini-Tn7 element (left end of the Tn7 transposon) Tn7
   1283..1299    +  CDS            lacZα (fragment): LacZα fragment of β-galactosidase; lacZ fragment
   1304..1758    +  rep_origin     f1 ori (sequence partly withheld): f1 bacteriophage origin of replication; arrow indicates direction of (+) strand synthesis
   1784..1888    +  promoter       AmpR promoter: bla
   1889..2749    +  CDS            AmpR: β-lactamase; bla; confers resistance to ampicillin, carbenicillin, and related antibiotics
   2920..3508    +  rep_origin     ori: high-copy-number ColE1/pMB1/pBR322/pUC origin of replication
   3694..3745    -  misc_feature   bom (fragment): basis of mobility region from pBR322
   3813..4037    -  mobile_element Tn7R: mini-Tn7 element (right end of the Tn7 transposon) Tn7
   4104..4637    -  CDS            GmR: gentamycin acetyltransferase; aacC1; confers resistance to gentamycin
   4807..4835    -  promoter       Pc promoter: intI1 (promoter lies within the coding sequence); class 1 integron promoter
   4813..5160    -  CDS            YPR2_ECOLX (fragment): Protein predicted: Swiss-Prot protein existence level 4. From Escherichia coli.
   5187..5278    +  promoter       polyhedrin promoter: polh from Autographa californica; promoter for the baculovirus polyhedrin gene
   5335..5353    +  CDS            capTEV™ (fragment): composite tag for in vivo biotinylation, TEV protease cleavage, and 6xHis tagging
   5388..654     +  CDS            ARPC1B (across the origin): ARC1B_HUMAN - Also known as ARC41. Experimental evidence at protein level: Swiss-Prot protein existence level 1. Component of the Arp2/3 complex, a multiprotein complex that mediates actin polymerization upon stimulation by nucleation-promoting factor (NPF) (PubMed:11741539, PubMed:9230079). The Arp2/3 complex mediates the formation of branched actin networks in the cytoplasm, providing the force for cell motility (PubMed:11741539, PubMed:9230079). In addition to its role in the cytoplasmic cytoskeleton, the Arp2/3 complex also promotes actin polymerization in the nucleus, thereby regulating g
