[The description below was written by a language model from this plasmid's Addgene catalogue record and pLannotate feature annotations shown in this document.]
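Description:
pFBOH-MHL_ARPC1B:1-372 is a baculovirus transfer (donor) plasmid for producing full-length human ARPC1B in insect cells. Its backbone, pFBOH-MHL, is a modified pFastBac1. In E. coli it is maintained as a high-copy plasmid through a ColE1/pUC-type origin and selected with ampicillin via the β-lactamase gene. An f1 origin is also present. The expression cassette sits between the left and right ends of a mini-Tn7 element, together with a gentamicin acetyltransferase gene driven by the class 1 integron Pc promoter. In pFastBac-type systems this arrangement allows Tn7-mediated transposition of the cassette into a baculovirus shuttle genome (bacmid) held in a suitable E. coli strain. Gentamicin resistance marks the transposed segment, and the resulting recombinant bacmid is used to generate virus for infecting insect cells.

The payload is the wild-type ARPC1B open reading frame (residues M1 to K372, 1116 bp), derived from a Mammalian Gene Collection clone and inserted by ligation-independent cloning at BseRI sites that were destroyed in the process. Transcription is driven by the very late, strong polyhedrin promoter from Autographa californica nucleopolyhedrovirus and terminated by an SV40 polyadenylation signal. The protein carries an N-terminal hexahistidine tag followed by a TEV protease recognition site, permitting metal-affinity purification and subsequent tag removal. The annotation tool labels part of this leader as a fragment of a composite TEV/His tag. ARPC1B is a WD40-repeat subunit of the Arp2/3 complex, which nucleates branched actin networks. The associated publication concerns ligandability of WD40 repeat proteins, which fits use of this construct to make recombinant protein for biochemical, structural or ligand-screening work.
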