Addgene plasmid #210905: pFBOH-MHL_ARPC1B:1-372
Purpose: Insect expression of full-length human ARPC1B. N-terminal 6X His tag with TEV cleavage.
Depositing lab: Cheryl Arrowsmith. Depositing organization: University of Toronto. Publication: A Target Class Ligandability Evaluation of WD40 Repeat-Containing Proteins. Ackloo S, Li F, Szewczyk M, Seitova A, Loppnau P, Zeng H, Xu J, Ahmad S, Arnautova YA, Baghaie AJ, Beldar S, Bolotokova A, Centrella PA, Chau I, Clark MA, Cuozzo JW, Dehghani-Tafti S, Disch JS, Dong A, Dumas A, Feng JA, Ghiabi P, Gibson E, Gilmer J, Goldman B, Green SR, Guie MA, Guilinger JP, Harms N, Herasymenko O, Houliston S, Hutchinson A, Kearnes S, Keefe AD, Kimani SW, Kramer T, Kutera M, Kwak HA, Lento C, Li Y, Liu J, Loup J, Machado RAC, Mulhern CJ, Perveen S, Righetto GL, Riley P, Shrestha S, Sigel EA, Silva M, Sintchak MD, Slakman BL, Taylor RD, Thompson J, Torng W, Underkoffler C, von Rechenberg M, Walsh RT, Watson I, Wilson DJ, Wolf E, Yadav M, Yazdi AK, Zhang J, Zhang Y, Santhakumar V, Edwards AM, Barsyte-Lovejoy D, Schapira M, Brown PJ, Halabelian L, Arrowsmith CH. J Med Chem. 2025 Jan 23;68(2):1092-1112. doi: 10.1021/acs.jmedchem.4c02010. Epub 2024 Nov 4. PubMed 39495097.
Backbone
  Vector backbone: pFBOH-MHL
  Backbone manufacturer: pFASTBac1 Modified
  Vector type: Insect Expression
  Selectable markers: Gentamicin
Growth in bacteria
  Bacterial resistance: Ampicillin, 100 μg/mL
  Growth temperature: 37°C
  Growth strain: DH5alpha
  Copy number: High Copy
Gene/Insert
  Gene/Insert name: ARPC1B:M1-K372
  Species: H. sapiens (human)
  Insert size (bp): 1116
  Mutation: wild type
  Entrez Gene: ARPC1B (a.k.a. ARC41, IMD71, PLTEID, p40-ARC, p41-ARC)
  Promoter: Polyhedrin
  Tag / fusion protein: MHHHHHHSSGRENLYFQG (N terminal on insert)
  Cloning method: Ligation Independent Cloning
  Sequencing primers: 5′ tattccggattattcataccg; 3′ ctctacaaatgtggtatggc
Resource information
  A portion of this plasmid was derived from a plasmid made by: Mammalian Gene Collection (BC007555)
Terms and licenses: Academic/Nonprofit Terms; Industry Terms: Not Available to Industry
Depositor comments: 5' Cloning Site: BseRI (destroyed), 3' Cloning Site: BseRI (destroyed).
How to cite: pFBOH-MHL_ARPC1B:1-372 was a gift from Cheryl Arrowsmith (Addgene plasmid # 210905 ; http://n2t.net/addgene:210905 ; RRID:Addgene_210905)
