>Addgene plasmid #210905 | pFBOH-MHL_ARPC1B:1-372 | depositor partial sequence | sequence record 411290 | Insert sequence
ATGGCCTACCACAGCTTCCTGGTGGAGCCCATCAGCTGCCACGCCTGGAACAAGGACCGCACCCAGATTG
CCATCTGCCCCAACAACCATGAGGTGCATATCTATGAAAAGAGCGGTGCCAAATGGACCAAGGTGCACGA
GCTCAAGGAGCACAACGGGCAGGTGACAGGCATCGACTGGGCCCCCGAGAGTAACCGTATTGTGACCTGC
GGCACAGACCGCAACGCCTACGTGTGGACGCTGAAGGGCCGCACATGGAAGCCCACGCTGGTCATCCTGC
GGATCAACCGGGCTGCCCGCTGCGTGCGCTGGGCCCCCAACGAGAACAAGTTTGCTGTGGGCAGCGGCTC
TCGTGTGATCTCCATCTGTTATTTCGAGCAGGAGAATGACTGGTGGGTTTGCAAGCACATCAAGAAGCCC
ATCCGCTCCACCGTCCTCAGCCTGGACTGGCACCCCAACAATGTGCTGCTGGCTGCCGGCTCCTGTGACT
TCAAGTGTCGGATCTTTTCAGCCTACATCAAGGAGGTGGAGGAACGGCCGGCACCCACCCCGTGGGGCTC
CAAGATGCCCTTTGGGGAACTGATGTTCGAATCCAGCAGTAGCTGCGGCTGGGTACATGGCGTCTGTTTC
TCAGCCAGCGGGAGCCGCGTGGCCTGGGTAAGCCACGACAGCACCGTCTGCCTGGCTGATGCCGACAAGA
AGATGGCCGTCGCGACTCTGGCCTCTGAAACACTACCACTGCTGGCGCTGACCTTCATCACAGACAACAG
CCTGGTGGCAGCGGGCCACGACTGCTTCCCGGTGCTGTTCACCTATGACGCCGCCGCGGGGATGCTGAGC
TTCGGCGGGCGGCTGGACGTTCCTAAGCAGAGCTCGCAGCGTGGCTTGACGGCCCGCGAGCGCTTCCAGA
ACCTGGACAAGAAGGCGAGCTCCGAGGGTGGCACGGCTGCGGGCGCGGGCCTAGACTCGCTGCACAAGAA
CAGCGTCAGCCAGATCTCGGTGCTCAGCGGCGGCAAGGCCAAGTGCTCGCAGTTCTGCACCACTGGCATG
GATGGCGGCATGAGTATCTGGGATGTGAAGAGCTTGGAGTCAGCCTTGAAGGACCTCAAGATCAAA
